Addgene plasmid #194888: FUW-crRNA1and2-U6_TRE-dLbCpf1-NLS-hCTCF_R396A-HA-P2A-tagBFP
Purpose: Dox-inducible all-in-one lentiviral construct to express dCpf1-CTCF-R396A mutant and crRNA-1 and -2 targeting the human MECP2 locus.
Depositing lab: Shawn Liu. Depositing organization: Columbia University. Publication: Multiplex epigenome editing of MECP2 to rescue Rett syndrome neurons. Qian J, Guan X, Xie B, Xu C, Niu J, Tang X, Li CH, Colecraft HM, Jaenisch R, Liu XS. Sci Transl Med. 2023 Jan 18;15(679):eadd4666. doi: 10.1126/scitranslmed.add4666. Epub 2023 Jan 18. PubMed 36652535.
Backbone
  Vector backbone: Fuw
  Backbone size w/o insert (bp): 5946
  Total vector size (bp): 15631
  Modifications to backbone: Fuw-TRE-HA-P2A-tagBFP
  Vector type: Mammalian Expression, Lentiviral
  Selectable markers: tagBFP by FACS
Growth in bacteria
  Bacterial resistance: Ampicillin, 100 μg/mL
  Growth temperature: 30°C
  Growth strain: NEB Stable
  Copy number: High Copy
Gene/Insert 1
  Gene/Insert name: dLbCpf1-NLS-hCTCF_R396A
  Species: Synthetic
  Insert size (bp): 5946
  Mutation: Human codon optimized catalytically inactive LbCpf1 (dLbCpf1) with mutation of D832A; CTCF with mutations of R396A
  Promoter: TRE
  Tag / fusion protein: HA (C terminal on insert)
  Cloning method: Gibson Cloning
  Sequencing primers: 5′ cgtatgcagactttactccc; 3′ taaagcagcgtatcc
Gene/Insert 2
  Gene/Insert name: U6-crRNA1and2
  Species: Synthetic
  Insert size (bp): 359
  Promoter: U6
  Cloning method: Gibson Cloning
  Sequencing primers: 5′ cgggtttattacagggacag
Terms and licenses: Academic/Nonprofit Terms; Industry Terms: Not Available to Industry
Depositor comments: Zeo marker is outside the LTRs and will not be packaged into virus.
How to cite: FUW-crRNA1and2-U6_TRE-dLbCpf1-NLS-hCTCF_R396A-HA-P2A-tagBFP was a gift from Shawn Liu (Addgene plasmid # 194888 ; http://n2t.net/addgene:194888 ; RRID:Addgene_194888)
