[The description below was written by a language model from this plasmid's Addgene catalogue record and pLannotate feature annotations shown in this document.]
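Description:
FUW-crRNA1and2-U6_TRE-dLbCpf1-NLS-hCTCF_R396A-HA-P2A-tagBFP is an all-in-one, doxycycline-inducible lentiviral transfer plasmid built on a modified FUW backbone for mammalian expression. It is propagated in E. coli through a high-copy ColE1/pUC-type origin with ampicillin resistance, and an f1 origin is also present. The viral portion has a CMV enhancer/promoter driving a truncated HIV-1 5' LTR, followed by the Ψ packaging signal, a gag fragment, RRE and cPPT/CTS. WPRE and a 3' truncated LTR with a bGH polyadenylation signal close the genome. An SV40/EM7-driven bleomycin/Zeocin resistance cassette lies outside the LTRs, so the depositor notes it is not packaged into virus. Transduced cells are instead identified by TagBFP fluorescence and sorted by FACS.

Between the LTRs are two divergently oriented units. A human U6 Pol III promoter on the reverse strand drives a short synthetic array encoding crRNA-1 and crRNA-2, both directed at the human MECP2 locus. On the forward strand, a Tet-responsive promoter (annotated as TRE3G) drives human codon-optimised, catalytically inactive LbCpf1 (D832A). This is fused through an SV40 NLS to human CTCF carrying the R396A substitution and a C-terminal HA tag. A P2A peptide then releases TagBFP as a separate reporter. The record shows no Tet transactivator on the plasmid, so induction presumably depends on one supplied separately.

The construct tethers a mutant CTCF to MECP2 through dCpf1, in the context of multiplex epigenome editing in Rett syndrome neurons. The record does not state the functional consequence of R396A. The short Cas9 gRNA scaffold and AmpR promoter fragments annotated near the U6 cassette are probably annotation artefacts. The sequenced record is slightly shorter than the catalogued total size.
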