Features (pLannotate 1.2.2; 38 found; start..end, strand, type, name):
     31..83      -  misc_feature   bom (fragment): basis of mobility region from pBR322
    238..617     +  enhancer       CMV enhancer: human cytomegalovirus immediate early enhancer
    618..817     +  promoter       CMV promoter: human cytomegalovirus (CMV) immediate early promoter
    835..1015    +  LTR            5' LTR (truncated): truncated 5' long terminal repeat (LTR) from HIV-1
   1062..1187    +  misc_feature   HIV-1 Ψ: packaging signal of human immunodeficiency virus type 1
   1171..1534    +  CDS            HIV-1 gag (fragment): gag protein from human immunodeficiency virus 1; gag
   1680..1913    +  misc_feature   RRE: The Rev response element (RRE) of HIV-1 allows for Rev-dependent mRNA export from the nucleus to the cytoplasm.
   2290..2390    +  CDS            Rev (fragment): human immunodeficiency virus 1 (HIV-1) Rev protein; rev; enhances nuclear export of unspliced and incompletely spliced viral mRNAs
   2440..2557    +  misc_feature   cPPT/CTS: central polypurine tract and central termination sequence of HIV-1
   2703..2943    -  promoter       U6 promoter: RNA polymerase III promoter for human U6 snRNA
   2957..3022    -  promoter       AmpR promoter (fragment): bla
   3049..3092    +  misc_RNA       gRNA scaffold (fragment): guide RNA scaffold for the Streptococcus pyogenes CRISPR/Cas9 system
   3156..3534    +  promoter       TRE3G promoter: 3rd-generation Tet-responsive promoter that can be activated by binding of Tet-On® 3G
   3534..3557    +  misc_feature   MCS (fragment): multiple cloning site
   3564..7247    +  CDS            LbCpf1: CRISPR-associated protein from Lachnospiraceae bacterium ND2006 (Zetsche et al., 2015)
   7269..7289    +  CDS            SV40 NLS: nuclear localization signal of SV40 (simian virus 40) large T antigen
   7332..9509    +  CDS            CTCF: CTCF_HUMAN - Experimental evidence at protein level: Swiss-Prot protein existence level 1. Chromatin binding factor that binds to DNA sequence specific sites. Involved in transcriptional regulation by binding to chromatin insulators and preventing interaction between promoter and nearby enhancers and silencers. Acts as transcriptional repressor binding to promoters of vertebrate MYC gene and BAG1 gene. Also binds to the PLK and PIM1 promoters. Acts as a transcriptional activator of APP. Regulates APOA1/C3/A4/A5 gene cluster and controls MHC class II gene expression. Plays an essential role in
   9546..9598    +  CDS            P2A (fragment): 2A peptide from porcine teschovirus-1 polyprotein Eukaryotic ribosomes fail to insert a peptide bond between the Gly and Pro residues, yielding separate polypeptides.
   9603..10301   +  CDS            TagBFP: TagBFP is a basic (constitutively fluorescent) blue fluorescent protein published in 2008, derived from Entacmaea quadricolor. It is reported to be a very rapidly-maturing monomer with very low acid sensitivity.
  10305..10323   +  misc_feature   MCS (fragment): pBluescript multiple cloning site
  10323..10911   +  misc_feature   WPRE: woodchuck hepatitis virus posttranscriptional regulatory element
  10848..11429   +  CDS            nef (fragment): NEF_HV1H2 - Experimental evidence at protein level: Swiss-Prot protein existence level 1. Extracellular Nef protein targets CD4(+) T-lymphocytes for apoptosis by interacting with CXCR4 surface receptors. From Human immunodeficiency virus type 1 group M subtype B (isolate HXB2) (HIV-1).
  11436..11616   +  LTR            5' LTR (truncated): truncated 5' long terminal repeat (LTR) from HIV-1
  11648..11872   +  polyA_signal   bGH poly(A) signal: bovine growth hormone polyadenylation signal
  11876..11897   +  promoter       SV40 promoter (fragment): SV40 enhancer and early promoter
  11918..12346   +  rep_origin     f1 ori (sequence partly withheld): f1 bacteriophage origin of replication; arrow indicates direction of (+) strand synthesis
  12399..12609   +  promoter       SV40 promoter: SV40 early promoter
  12665..12712   +  promoter       EM7 promoter: synthetic bacterial promoter&nbsp
  12731..13105   +  CDS            BleoR: antibiotic-binding protein; Sh ble from Streptoalloteichus hindustanus; confers resistance to bleomycin, phleomycin, and Zeocin™
  13115..13240   +  CDS            ble (fragment): BLE_KLEPN - Experimental evidence at protein level: Swiss-Prot protein existence level 1. Binding protein with a strong affinity to the bleomycin family of antibiotics. Binds to CL990; an antimitotic-antibiotic compound. From Klebsiella pneumoniae.
  13235..13356   +  polyA_signal   SV40 poly(A) signal: SV40 polyadenylation signal
  13427..13449   -  protein_bind   lac operator (fragment): The lac repressor binds to the lac operator to inhibit transcription in E. coli. This inhibition can be relieved by adding lactose or isopropyl-β-D-thiogalactopyranoside (IPTG). lac repressor encoded by lacI
  13453..13483   -  promoter       lac promoter: promoter for the E. coli lac operon
  13498..13519   -  protein_bind   CAP binding site: CAP binding activates transcription in the presence of cAMP. E. coli catabolite activator protein
  13532..13624   -  CDS            lacI (fragment): lac repressor; lacI; The lac repressor binds to the lac operator to inhibit transcription in E. coli. This inhibition can be relieved by adding lactose or isopropyl-β-D-thiogalactopyranoside (IPTG).
  13807..14395   -  rep_origin     ori: high-copy-number ColE1/pMB1/pBR322/pUC origin of replication
  14566..15426   -  CDS            AmpR: β-lactamase; bla; confers resistance to ampicillin, carbenicillin, and related antibiotics
  15427..15531   -  promoter       AmpR promoter: bla
>Addgene plasmid #194888 | FUW-crRNA1and2-U6_TRE-dLbCpf1-NLS-hCTCF_R396A-HA-P2A-tagBFP | addgene full sequence | sequence record 382857 | Addgene NGS Result
GTCGACGGATCGGGAGATCTCCCGATCCCCTATGGTGCACTCTCAGTACAATCTGCTCTGATGCCGCATA
GTTAAGCCAGTATCTGCTCCCTGCTTGTGTGTTGGAGGTCGCTGAGTAGTGCGCGAGCAAAATTTAAGCT
ACAACAAGGCAAGGCTTGACCGACAATTGCATGAAGAATCTGCTTAGGGTTAGGCGTTTTGCGCTGCTTC
GCGATGTACGGGCCAGATATACGCGTTGACATTGATTATTGACTAGTTATTAATAGTAATCAATTACGGG
GTCATTAGTTCATAGCCCATATATGGAGTTCCGCGTTACATAACTTACGGTAAATGGCCCGCCTGGCTGA
CCGCCCAACGACCCCCGCCCATTGACGTCAATAATGACGTATGTTCCCATAGTAACGCCAATAGGGACTT
TCCATTGACGTCAATGGGTGGAGTATTTACGGTAAACTGCCCACTTGGCAGTACATCAAGTGTATCATAT
GCCAAGTACGCCCCCTATTGACGTCAATGACGGTAAATGGCCCGCCTGGCATTATGCCCAGTACATGACC
TTATGGGACTTTCCTACTTGGCAGTACATCTACGTATTAGTCATCGCTATTACCATGGTGATGCGGTTTT
GGCAGTACATCAATGGGCGTGGATAGCGGTTTGACTCACGGGGATTTCCAAGTCTCCACCCCATTGACGT
CAATGGGAGTTTGTTTTGGCACCAAAATCAACGGGACTTTCCAAAATGTCGTAACAACTCCGCCCCATTG
ACGCAAATGGGCGGTAGGCGTGTACGGTGGGAGGTCTATATAAGCAGCGCGTTTTGCCTGTACTGGGTCT
CTCTGGTTAGACCAGATCTGAGCCTGGGAGCTCTCTGGCTAACTAGGGAACCCACTGCTTAAGCCTCAAT
AAAGCTTGCCTTGAGTGCTTCAAGTAGTGTGTGCCCGTCTGTTGTGTGACTCTGGTAACTAGAGATCCCT
CAGACCCTTTTAGTCAGTGTGGAAAATCTCTAGCAGTGGCGCCCGAACAGGGACTTGAAAGCGAAAGGGA
AACCAGAGGAGCTCTCTCGACGCAGGACTCGGCTTGCTGAAGCGCGCACGGCAAGAGGCGAGGGGCGGCG
ACTGGTGAGTACGCCAAAAATTTTGACTAGCGGAGGCTAGAAGGAGAGAGATGGGTGCGAGAGCGTCAGT
ATTAAGCGGGGGAGAATTAGATCGCGATGGGAAAAAATTCGGTTAAGGCCAGGGGGAAAGAAAAAATATA
AATTAAAACATATAGTATGGGCAAGCAGGGAGCTAGAACGATTCGCAGTTAATCCTGGCCTGTTAGAAAC
ATCAGAAGGCTGTAGACAAATACTGGGACAGCTACAACCATCCCTTCAGACAGGATCAGAAGAACTTAGA
TCATTATATAATACAGTAGCAACCCTCTATTGTGTGCATCAAAGGATAGAGATAAAAGACACCAAGGAAG
CTTTAGACAAGATAGAGGAAGAGCAAAACAAAAGTAAGACCACCGCACAGCAAGCGGCCGCTGATCTTCA
GACCTGGAGGAGGAGATATGAGGGACAATTGGAGAAGTGAATTATATAAATATAAAGTAGTAAAAATTGA
ACCATTAGGAGTAGCACCCACCAAGGCAAAGAGAAGAGTGGTGCAGAGAGAAAAAAGAGCAGTGGGAATA
GGAGCTTTGTTCCTTGGGTTCTTGGGAGCAGCAGGAAGCACTATGGGCGCAGCGTCAATGACGCTGACGG
TACAGGCCAGACAATTATTGTCTGGTATAGTGCAGCAGCAGAACAATTTGCTGAGGGCTATTGAGGCGCA
ACAGCATCTGTTGCAACTCACAGTCTGGGGCATCAAGCAGCTCCAGGCAAGAATCCTGGCTGTGGAAAGA
TACCTAAAGGATCAACAGCTCCTGGGGATTTGGGGTTGCTCTGGAAAACTCATTTGCACCACTGCTGTGC
CTTGGAATGCTAGTTGGAGTAATAAATCTCTGGAACAGATTTGGAATCACACGACCTGGATGGAGTGGGA
CAGAGAAATTAACAATTACACAAGCTTAATACACTCCTTAATTGAAGAATCGCAAAACCAGCAAGAAAAG
AATGAACAAGAATTATTGGAATTAGATAAATGGGCAAGTTTGTGGAATTGGTTTAACATAACAAATTGGC
TGTGGTATATAAAATTATTCATAATGATAGTAGGAGGCTTGGTAGGTTTAAGAATAGTTTTTGCTGTACT
TTCTATAGTGAATAGAGTTAGGCAGGGATATTCACCATTATCGTTTCAGACCCACCTCCCAACCCCGAGG
GGACCCGACAGGCCCGAAGGAATAGAAGAAGAAGGTGGAGAGAGAGACAGAGACAGATCCATTCGATTAG
TGAACGGATCGGCACTGCGTGCGCCAATTCTGCAGACAAATGGCAGTATTCATCCACAATTTTAAAAGAA
AAGGGGGGATTGGGGGGTACAGTGCAGGGGAAAGAATAGTAGACATAATAGCAACAGACATACAAACTAA
AGAATTACAAAAACAAATTACAAAAATTCAAAATTTTCGGGTTTATTACAGGGACAGCAGAGATCCAGTT
TGGTTAATTAAAAAAATGAGCGGGCCTGGGCCATGTCCTATCTACACTTAGTAGAAATTGACCCCCTTCA
CATAGAGAGAAGATCTACACTTAGTAGAAATTGACGCTAGCCGTCCTTTCCACAAGATATATAAAGCCAA
GAAATCGAAATACTTTCAAGTTACGGTAAGCATATGATAGTCCATTTTAAAACATAATTTTAAAACTGCA
AACTACCCAAGAAATTATTACTTTCTACGTCACGTATTTTGTACTAATATCTTTGTGTTTACAGTCAAAT
TAATTCTAATTATCTCTCTAACAGCCTTGTATCGTATATGCAAATATGAAGGAATCATGGGAAATAGGCC
CTCTTCCTGCCCGACCTTATTGTCTCATGAGCGGATACATATTTGAATGTATTTAGAAAAATAAACAAAT
AGGGGTTCCGCGCACATTTCCCCGAAAAGTGCCACCTGGTTTTAGAGCTAGAAATAGCAAGTTAAAATAA
GGCTAGTCCGTTTTTAGCGCGTGCGCCAATTCTGCAGACAAATGGCTCTAGATTCGAAGTCTTCAAGAAT
TGCTCGAGTTTACTCCCTATCAGTGATAGAGAACGTATGAAGAGTTTACTCCCTATCAGTGATAGAGAAC
GTATGCAGACTTTACTCCCTATCAGTGATAGAGAACGTATAAGGAGTTTACTCCCTATCAGTGATAGAGA
ACGTATGACCAGTTTACTCCCTATCAGTGATAGAGAACGTATCTACAGTTTACTCCCTATCAGTGATAGA
GAACGTATATCCAGTTTACTCCCTATCAGTGATAGAGAACGTATAAGCTTTAGGCGTGTACGGTGGGCGC
CTATAAAAGCAGAGCTCGTTTAGTGAACCGTCAGATCGCCTGGAGCAATTCCACAACACTTTTGTCTTAT
ACCAACTTTCCGTACCACTTCCTACCCTCGTAAACCGCGGGCCCGGGTTCCACCGGTGCCACCATGAGCA
AGCTGGAGAAGTTTACAAACTGCTACTCCCTGTCTAAGACCCTGAGGTTCAAGGCCATCCCTGTGGGCAA
GACCCAGGAGAACATCGACAATAAGCGGCTGCTGGTGGAGGACGAGAAGAGAGCCGAGGATTATAAGGGC
GTGAAGAAGCTGCTGGATCGCTACTATCTGTCTTTTATCAACGACGTGCTGCACAGCATCAAGCTGAAGA
ATCTGAACAATTACATCAGCCTGTTCCGGAAGAAAACCAGAACCGAGAAGGAGAATAAGGAGCTGGAGAA
CCTGGAGATCAATCTGCGGAAGGAGATCGCCAAGGCCTTCAAGGGCAACGAGGGCTACAAGTCCCTGTTT
AAGAAGGATATCATCGAGACAATCCTGCCAGAGTTCCTGGACGATAAGGACGAGATCGCCCTGGTGAACA
GCTTCAATGGCTTTACCACAGCCTTCACCGGCTTCTTTGATAACAGAGAGAATATGTTTTCCGAGGAGGC
CAAGAGCACATCCATCGCCTTCAGGTGTATCAACGAGAATCTGACCCGCTACATCTCTAATATGGACATC
TTCGAGAAGGTGGACGCCATCTTTGATAAGCACGAGGTGCAGGAGATCAAGGAGAAGATCCTGAACAGCG
ACTATGATGTGGAGGATTTCTTTGAGGGCGAGTTCTTTAACTTTGTGCTGACACAGGAGGGCATCGACGT
GTATAACGCCATCATCGGCGGCTTCGTGACCGAGAGCGGCGAGAAGATCAAGGGCCTGAACGAGTACATC
AACCTGTATAATCAGAAAACCAAGCAGAAGCTGCCTAAGTTTAAGCCACTGTATAAGCAGGTGCTGAGCG
ATCGGGAGTCTCTGAGCTTCTACGGCGAGGGCTATACATCCGATGAGGAGGTGCTGGAGGTGTTTAGAAA
CACCCTGAACAAGAACAGCGAGATCTTCAGCTCCATCAAGAAGCTGGAGAAGCTGTTCAAGAATTTTGAC
GAGTACTCTAGCGCCGGCATCTTTGTGAAGAACGGCCCCGCCATCAGCACAATCTCCAAGGATATCTTCG
GCGAGTGGAACGTGATCCGGGACAAGTGGAATGCCGAGTATGACGATATCCACCTGAAGAAGAAGGCCGT
GGTGACCGAGAAGTACGAGGACGATCGGAGAAAGTCCTTCAAGAAGATCGGCTCCTTTTCTCTGGAGCAG
CTGCAGGAGTACGCCGACGCCGATCTGTCTGTGGTGGAGAAGCTGAAGGAGATCATCATCCAGAAGGTGG
ATGAGATCTACAAGGTGTATGGCTCCTCTGAGAAGCTGTTCGACGCCGATTTTGTGCTGGAGAAGAGCCT
GAAGAAGAACGACGCCGTGGTGGCCATCATGAAGGACCTGCTGGATTCTGTGAAGAGCTTCGAGAATTAC
ATCAAGGCCTTCTTTGGCGAGGGCAAGGAGACAAACAGGGACGAGTCCTTCTATGGCGATTTTGTGCTGG
CCTACGACATCCTGCTGAAGGTGGACCACATCTACGATGCCATCCGCAATTATGTGACCCAGAAGCCCTA
CTCTAAGGATAAGTTCAAGCTGTATTTTCAGAACCCTCAGTTCATGGGCGGCTGGGACAAGGATAAGGAG
ACAGACTATCGGGCCACCATCCTGAGATACGGCTCCAAGTACTATCTGGCCATCATGGATAAGAAGTACG
CCAAGTGCCTGCAGAAGATCGACAAGGACGATGTGAACGGCAATTACGAGAAGATCAACTATAAGCTGCT
GCCCGGCCCTAATAAGATGCTGCCAAAGGTGTTCTTTTCTAAGAAGTGGATGGCCTACTATAACCCCAGC
GAGGACATCCAGAAGATCTACAAGAATGGCACATTCAAGAAGGGCGATATGTTTAACCTGAATGACTGTC
ACAAGCTGATCGACTTCTTTAAGGATAGCATCTCCCGGTATCCAAAGTGGTCCAATGCCTACGATTTCAA
CTTTTCTGAGACAGAGAAGTATAAGGACATCGCCGGCTTTTACAGAGAGGTGGAGGAGCAGGGCTATAAG
GTGAGCTTCGAGTCTGCCAGCAAGAAGGAGGTGGATAAGCTGGTGGAGGAGGGCAAGCTGTATATGTTCC
AGATCTATAACAAGGACTTTTCCGATAAGTCTCACGGCACACCCAATCTGCACACCATGTACTTCAAGCT
GCTGTTTGACGAGAACAATCACGGACAGATCAGGCTGAGCGGAGGAGCAGAGCTGTTCATGAGGCGCGCC
TCCCTGAAGAAGGAGGAGCTGGTGGTGCACCCAGCCAACTCCCCTATCGCCAACAAGAATCCAGATAATC
CCAAGAAAACCACAACCCTGTCCTACGACGTGTATAAGGATAAGAGGTTTTCTGAGGACCAGTACGAGCT
GCACATCCCAATCGCCATCAATAAGTGCCCCAAGAACATCTTCAAGATCAATACAGAGGTGCGCGTGCTG
CTGAAGCACGACGATAACCCCTATGTGATCGGCATCGCGAGGGGCGAGCGCAATCTGCTGTATATCGTGG
TGGTGGACGGCAAGGGCAACATCGTGGAGCAGTATTCCCTGAACGAGATCATCAACAACTTCAACGGCAT
CAGGATCAAGACAGATTACCACTCTCTGCTGGACAAGAAGGAGAAGGAGAGGTTCGAGGCCCGCCAGAAC
TGGACCTCCATCGAGAATATCAAGGAGCTGAAGGCCGGCTATATCTCTCAGGTGGTGCACAAGATCTGCG
AGCTGGTGGAGAAGTACGATGCCGTGATCGCCCTGGAGGACCTGAACTCTGGCTTTAAGAATAGCCGCGT
GAAGGTGGAGAAGCAGGTGTATCAGAAGTTCGAGAAGATGCTGATCGATAAGCTGAACTACATGGTGGAC
AAGAAGTCTAATCCTTGTGCAACAGGCGGCGCCCTGAAGGGCTATCAGATCACCAATAAGTTCGAGAGCT
TTAAGTCCATGTCTACCCAGAACGGCTTCATCTTTTACATCCCTGCCTGGCTGACATCCAAGATCGATCC
ATCTACCGGCTTTGTGAACCTGCTGAAAACCAAGTATACCAGCATCGCCGATTCCAAGAAGTTCATCAGC
TCCTTTGACAGGATCATGTACGTGCCCGAGGAGGATCTGTTCGAGTTTGCCCTGGACTATAAGAACTTCT
CTCGCACAGACGCCGATTACATCAAGAAGTGGAAGCTGTACTCCTACGGCAACCGGATCAGAATCTTCCG
GAATCCTAAGAAGAACAACGTGTTCGACTGGGAGGAGGTGTGCCTGACCAGCGCCTATAAGGAGCTGTTC
AACAAGTACGGCATCAATTATCAGCAGGGCGATATCAGAGCCCTGCTGTGCGAGCAGTCCGACAAGGCCT
TCTACTCTAGCTTTATGGCCCTGATGAGCCTGATGCTGCAGATGCGGAACAGCATCACAGGCCGCACCGA
CGTGGATTTTCTGATCAGCCCTGTGAAGAACTCCGACGGCATCTTCTACGATAGCCGGAACTATGAGGCC
CAGGAGAATGCCATCCTGCCAAAGAACGCCGACGCCAATGGCGCCTATAACATCGCCAGAAAGGTGCTGT
GGGCCATCGGCCAGTTCAAGAAGGCCGAGGACGAGAAGCTGGATAAGGTGAAGATCGCCATCTCTAACAA
GGAGTGGCTGGAGTACGCCCAGACCAGCGTGAAGCACGAATTCGGTGGCGGAGGCTCGCCAAAAAAGAAG
AGAAAGGTAGGTCCAAAGAAAAAACGAAAAGTAGATGGTGGCGGAGGATCCGAAGGTGATGCAGTCGAAG
CCATTGTGGAGGAGTCCGAAACTTTTATTAAAGGAAAGGAGAGAAAGACTTACCAGAGACGCCGGGAAGG
GGGCCAGGAAGAAGATGCCTGCCACTTACCCCAGAACCAGACGGATGGGGGTGAGGTGGTCCAGGATGTC
AACAGCAGTGTACAGATGGTGATGATGGAACAGCTGGACCCCACCCTTCTTCAGATGAAGACTGAAGTAA
TGGAGGGCACAGTGGCTCCAGAAGCAGAGGCTGCTGTGGACGATACCCAGATTATAACTTTACAGGTTGT
AAATATGGAGGAACAGCCCATAAACATAGGAGAACTTCAGCTTGTTCAAGTACCTGTTCCTGTGACTGTA
CCTGTTGCTACCACTTCAGTAGAAGAACTTCAGGGGGCTTATGAAAATGAAGTGTCTAAAGAGGGCCTTG
CGGAAAGTGAACCCATGATATGCCACACCCTACCTTTGCCTGAAGGGTTTCAGGTGGTTAAAGTGGGGGC
CAATGGAGAGGTGGAGACACTAGAACAAGGGGAACTTCCACCCCAGGAAGATCCTAGTTGGCAAAAAGAC
CCAGACTATCAGCCACCAGCCAAAAAAACAAAGAAAACCAAAAAGAGCAAACTGCGTTATACAGAGGAGG
GCAAAGATGTAGATGTGTCTGTCTACGATTTTGAGGAAGAACAGCAGGAGGGTCTGCTATCAGAGGTTAA
TGCAGAGAAAGTGGTTGGTAATATGAAGCCTCCAAAGCCAACAAAAATTAAAAAGAAAGGTGTAAAGAAG
ACATTCCAGTGTGAGCTTTGCAGTTACACGTGTCCACGGCGTTCAAATTTGGATCGTCACATGAAAAGCC
ACACTGATGAGAGACCACACAAGTGCCATCTCTGTGGCAGGGCATTCAGAACAGTCACCCTCCTGAGGAA
TCACCTTAACACACACACAGGTACTCGTCCTCACAAGTGCCCAGACTGCGACATGGCCTTTGTGACCAGT
GGAGAATTGGTTCGGCATCGTCGTTACAAACACACCCACGAGAAGCCATTCAAGTGTTCCATGTGCGATT
ACGCCAGTGTAGAAGTCAGCAAATTAAAACGTCACATTCGCTCTCATACTGGAGAGCGTCCGTTTCAGTG
CAGTTTGTGCAGTTATGCCAGCAGGGACACATACAAGCTGAAAGCGCACATGAGAACCCATTCAGGGGAA
AAGCCTTATGAATGTTATATTTGTCATGCTCGGTTTACCCAAAGTGGTACCATGAAGATGCACATTTTAC
AGAAGCACACAGAAAATGTGGCCAAATTTCACTGTCCCCACTGTGACACAGTCATAGCCCGAAAAAGTGA
TTTGGGTGTCCACTTGCGAAAGCAGCATTCCTATATTGAGCAAGGCAAGAAATGCCGTTACTGTGATGCT
GTGTTTCATGAGCGCTATGCCCTCATCCAGCATCAGAAGTCACACAAGAATGAGAAGCGCTTTAAGTGTG
ACCAGTGTGATTACGCTTGTAGACAGGAGAGGCACATGATCATGCACAAGCGCACCCACACCGGGGAGAA
GCCTTACGCCTGCAGCCACTGCGATAAGACCTTCCGCCAGAAGCAGCTTCTCGACATGCACTTCAAGCGC
TATCACGACCCCAACTTCGTCCCTGCGGCTTTTGTCTGTTCTAAGTGTGGGAAAACATTTACACGTCGGA
ATACCATGGCAAGACATGCTGATAATTGTGCTGGCCCAGATGGCGTAGAGGGGGAAAATGGAGGAGAAAC
GAAGAAGAGTAAACGTGGAAGAAAAAGAAAGATGCGCTCTAAGAAAGAAGATTCCTCTGACAGTGAAAAT
GCTGAACCAGATCTGGACGACAATGAGGATGAGGAGGAGCCTGCCGTAGAAATTGAACCTGAGCCAGAGC
CTCAGCCTGTGACCCCAGCCCCACCACCCGCCAAGAAGCGGAGAGGACGACCCCCTGGCAGAACCAACCA
GCCCAAACAGAACCAGCCAACAGCTATCATTCAGGTTGAAGACCAGAATACAGGTGCAATTGAGAACATT
ATAGTTGAAGTAAAAAAAGAGCCAGATGCTGAGCCCGCAGAGGGAGAGGAAGAGGAGGCCCAGCCAGCTG
CCACAGATGCCCCCAACGGAGACCTCACGCCCGAGATGATCCTCAGCATGATGGACCGGGTTAACGCATA
CCCCTACGACGTCCCCGACTACGCCGCCACGAACTTCTCTCTGTTAAAGCAAGCAGGAGATGTTGAAGAA
AACCCCGGGCCTATGAGCGAGCTGATTAAGGAGAACATGCACATGAAGCTGTACATGGAGGGCACCGTGG
ACAACCATCACTTCAAGTGCACATCCGAGGGCGAAGGCAAGCCCTACGAGGGCACCCAGACCATGAGAAT
CAAGGTGGTCGAGGGCGGCCCTCTCCCCTTCGCCTTCGACATCCTGGCTACTAGCTTCCTCTACGGCAGC
AAGACCTTCATCAACCACACCCAGGGCATCCCCGACTTCTTCAAGCAGTCCTTCCCTGAGGGCTTCACAT
GGGAGAGAGTCACCACATACGAAGACGGGGGCGTGCTGACCGCTACCCAGGACACCAGCCTCCAGGACGG
CTGCCTCATCTACAACGTCAAGATCAGAGGGGTGAACTTCACATCCAACGGCCCTGTGATGCAGAAGAAA
ACACTCGGCTGGGAGGCCTTCACCGAGACGCTGTACCCCGCTGACGGCGGCCTGGAAGGCAGAAACGACA
TGGCCCTGAAGCTCGTGGGCGGGAGCCATCTGATCGCAAACATCAAGACCACATATAGATCCAAGAAACC
CGCTAAGAACCTCAAGATGCCTGGCGTCTACTATGTGGACTACAGACTGGAAAGAATCAAGGAGGCCAAC
AACGAGACCTACGTCGAGCAGCACGAGGTGGCAGTGGCCAGATACTGCGACCTCCCTAGCAAACTGGGGC
ACAAGCTTAATTGAGATATCAAGCTTATCGATAATCAACCTCTGGATTACAAAATTTGTGAAAGATTGAC
TGGTATTCTTAACTATGTTGCTCCTTTTACGCTATGTGGATACGCTGCTTTAATGCCTTTGTATCATGCT
ATTGCTTCCCGTATGGCTTTCATTTTCTCCTCCTTGTATAAATCCTGGTTGCTGTCTCTTTATGAGGAGT
TGTGGCCCGTTGTCAGGCAACGTGGCGTGGTGTGCACTGTGTTTGCTGACGCAACCCCCACTGGTTGGGG
CATTGCCACCACCTGTCAGCTCCTTTCCGGGACTTTCGCTTTCCCCCTCCCTATTGCCACGGCGGAACTC
ATCGCCGCCTGCCTTGCCCGCTGCTGGACAGGGGCTCGGCTGTTGGGCACTGACAATTCCGTGGTGTTGT
CGGGGAAATCATCGTCCTTTCCTTGGCTGCTCGCCTGTGTTGCCACCTGGATTCTGCGCGGGACGTCCTT
CTGCTACGTCCCTTCGGCCCTCAATCCAGCGGACCTTCCTTCCCGCGGCCTGCTGCCGGCTCTGCGGCCT
CTTCCGCGTCTTCGCCTTCGCCCTCAGACGAGTCGGATCTCCCTTTGGGCCGCCTCCCCGCATCGATACC
GTCGACCTCGAGACCTAGAAAAACATGGAGCAATCACAAGTAGCAATACAGCAGCTACCAATGCTGATTG
TGCCTGGCTAGAAGCACAAGAGGAGGAGGAGGTGGGTTTTCCAGTCACACCTCAGGTACCTTTAAGACCA
ATGACTTACAAGGCAGCTGTAGATCTTAGCCACTTTTTAAAAGAAAAGGGGGGACTGGAAGGGCTAATTC
ACTCCCAACGAAGACAAGATATCCTTGATCTGTGGATCTACCACACACAAGGCTACTTCCCTGATTGGCA
GAACTACACACCAGGGCCAGGGATCAGATATCCACTGACCTTTGGATGGTGCTACAAGCTAGTACCAGTT
GAGCAAGAGAAGGTAGAAGAAGCCAATGAAGGAGAGAACACCCGCTTGTTACACCCTGTGAGCCTGCATG
GGATGGATGACCCGGAGAGAGAAGTATTAGAGTGGAGGTTTGACAGCCGCCTAGCATTTCATCACATGGC
CCGAGAGCTGCATCCGGACTGTACTGGGTCTCTCTGGTTAGACCAGATCTGAGCCTGGGAGCTCTCTGGC
TAACTAGGGAACCCACTGCTTAAGCCTCAATAAAGCTTGCCTTGAGTGCTTCAAGTAGTGTGTGCCCGTC
TGTTGTGTGACTCTGGTAACTAGAGATCCCTCAGACCCTTTTAGTCAGTGTGGAAAATCTCTAGCAGGGC
CCGTTTAAACCCGCTGATCAGCCTCGACTGTGCCTTCTAGTTGCCAGCCATCTGTTGTTTGCCCCTCCCC
CGTGCCTTCCTTGACCCTGGAAGGTGCCACTCCCACTGTCCTTTCCTAATAAAATGAGGAAATTGCATCG
CATTGTCTGAGTAGGTGTCATTCTATTCTGGGGGGTGGGGTGGGGCAGGACAGCAAGGGGGAGGATTGGG
AAGACAATAGCAGGCATGCTGGGGATGCGGTGGGCTCTATGGCTTCTGAGGCGGAAAGAACCAGCTGGGG
CTCTAGGGGGTATCCCC
[124 nt withheld, positions 11918-12041]
C
[91 nt withheld, positions 12043-12133]
A
[49 nt withheld, positions 12135-12183]
CCTTTGACGTTGGAGTCCACGTTCTTT
[37 nt withheld, positions 12211-12247]
ACCCTATCTCGGTCTATTCTTTTGATTTATAAGGGATTTTGCCGATTTCGGCCTATTGGTTAAAAAATGA
GCTGATTTAACAAAAATTTAACGCGAATTAATTCTGTGGAATGTGTGTCAGTTAGGGTGTGGAAAGTCCC
CAGGCTCCCCAGCAGGCAGAAGTATGCAAAGCATGCATCTCAATTAGTCAGCAACCATAGTCCCGCCCCT
AACTCCGCCCATCCCGCCCCTAACTCCGCCCAGTTCCGCCCATTCTCCGCCCCATGGCTGACTAATTTTT
TTTATTTATGCAGAGGCCGAGGCCGCCTCTGCCTCTGAGCTATTCCAGAAGTAGTGAGGAGGCTTTTTTG
GAGGCCTAGGCTTTTGCAAAAAGCTCCCGGGAGCTTGTATATCCATTTTCGGATCTGATCAGCACGTGTT
GACAATTAATCATCGGCATAGTATATCGGCATAGTATAATACGACAAGGTGAGGAACTAAACCATGGCCA
AGTTGACCAGTGCCGTTCCGGTGCTCACCGCGCGCGACGTCGCCGGAGCGGTCGAGTTCTGGACCGACCG
GCTCGGGTTCTCCCGGGACTTCGTGGAGGACGACTTCGCCGGTGTGGTCCGGGACGACGTGACCCTGTTC
ATCAGCGCGGTCCAGGACCAGGTGGTGCCGGACAACACCCTGGCCTGGGTGTGGGTGCGCGGCCTGGACG
AGCTGTACGCCGAGTGGTCGGAGGTCGTGTCCACGAACTTCCGGGACGCCTCCGGGCCGGCCATGACCGA
GATCGGCGAGCAGCCGTGGGGGCGGGAGTTCGCCCTGCGCGACCCGGCCGGCAACTGCGTGCACTTCGTG
GCCGAGGAGCAGGACTGACACGTGCTACGAGATTTCGATTCCACCGCCGCCTTCTATGAAAGGTTGGGCT
TCGGAATCGTTTTCCGGGACGCCGGCTGGATGATCCTCCAGCGCGGGGATCTCATGCTGGAGTTCTTCGC
CCACCCCAACTTGTTTATTGCAGCTTATAATGGTTACAAATAAAGCAATAGCATCACAAATTTCACAAAT
AAAGCATTTTTTTCACTGCATTCTAGTTGTGGTTTGTCCAAACTCATCAATGTATCTTATCATGTCTGTA
TACCGTCGACCTCTAGCTAGAGCTTGGCGTAATCATGGTCATAGCTGTTTCCTGTGTGAAATTGTTATCC
GCTCACAATTCCACACAACATACGAGCCGGAAGCATAAAGTGTAAAGCCTGGGGTGCCTAATGAGTGAGC
TAACTCACATTAATTGCGTTGCGCTCACTGCCCGCTTTCCAGTCGGGAAACCTGTCGTGCCAGCTGCATT
AATGAATCGGCCAACGCGCGGGGAGAGGCGGTTTGCGTATTGGGCGCTCTTCCGCTTCCTCGCTCACTGA
CTCGCTGCGCTCGGTCGTTCGGCTGCGGCGAGCGGTATCAGCTCACTCAAAGGCGGTAATACGGTTATCC
ACAGAATCAGGGGATAACGCAGGAAAGAACATGTGAGCAAAAGGCCAGCAAAAGGCCAGGAACCGTAAAA
AGGCCGCGTTGCTGGCGTTTTTCCATAGGCTCCGCCCCCCTGACGAGCATCACAAAAATCGACGCTCAAG
TCAGAGGTGGCGAAACCCGACAGGACTATAAAGATACCAGGCGTTTCCCCCTGGAAGCTCCCTCGTGCGC
TCTCCTGTTCCGACCCTGCCGCTTACCGGATACCTGTCCGCCTTTCTCCCTTCGGGAAGCGTGGCGCTTT
CTCATAGCTCACGCTGTAGGTATCTCAGTTCGGTGTAGGTCGTTCGCTCCAAGCTGGGCTGTGTGCACGA
ACCCCCCGTTCAGCCCGACCGCTGCGCCTTATCCGGTAACTATCGTCTTGAGTCCAACCCGGTAAGACAC
GACTTATCGCCACTGGCAGCAGCCACTGGTAACAGGATTAGCAGAGCGAGGTATGTAGGCGGTGCTACAG
AGTTCTTGAAGTGGTGGCCTAACTACGGCTACACTAGAAGAACAGTATTTGGTATCTGCGCTCTGCTGAA
GCCAGTTACCTTCGGAAAAAGAGTTGGTAGCTCTTGATCCGGCAAACAAACCACCGCTGGTAGCGGTGGT
TTTTTTGTTTGCAAGCAGCAGATTACGCGCAGAAAAAAAGGATCTCAAGAAGATCCTTTGATCTTTTCTA
CGGGGTCTGACGCTCAGTGGAACGAAAACTCACGTTAAGGGATTTTGGTCATGAGATTATCAAAAAGGAT
CTTCACCTAGATCCTTTTAAATTAAAAATGAAGTTTTAAATCAATCTAAAGTATATATGAGTAAACTTGG
TCTGACAGTTACCAATGCTTAATCAGTGAGGCACCTATCTCAGCGATCTGTCTATTTCGTTCATCCATAG
TTGCCTGACTCCCCGTCGTGTAGATAACTACGATACGGGAGGGCTTACCATCTGGCCCCAGTGCTGCAAT
GATACCGCGAGACCCACGCTCACCGGCTCCAGATTTATCAGCAATAAACCAGCCAGCCGGAAGGGCCGAG
CGCAGAAGTGGTCCTGCAACTTTATCCGCCTCCATCCAGTCTATTAATTGTTGCCGGGAAGCTAGAGTAA
GTAGTTCGCCAGTTAATAGTTTGCGCAACGTTGTTGCCATTGCTACAGGCATCGTGGTGTCACGCTCGTC
GTTTGGTATGGCTTCATTCAGCTCCGGTTCCCAACGATCAAGGCGAGTTACATGATCCCCCATGTTGTGC
AAAAAAGCGGTTAGCTCCTTCGGTCCTCCGATCGTTGTCAGAAGTAAGTTGGCCGCAGTGTTATCACTCA
TGGTTATGGCAGCACTGCATAATTCTCTTACTGTCATGCCATCCGTAAGATGCTTTTCTGTGACTGGTGA
GTACTCAACCAAGTCATTCTGAGAATAGTGTATGCGGCGACCGAGTTGCTCTTGCCCGGCGTCAATACGG
GATAATACCGCGCCACATAGCAGAACTTTAAAAGTGCTCATCATTGGAAAACGTTCTTCGGGGCGAAAAC
TCTCAAGGATCTTACCGCTGTTGAGATCCAGTTCGATGTAACCCACTCGTGCACCCAACTGATCTTCAGC
ATCTTTTACTTTCACCAGCGTTTCTGGGTGAGCAAAAACAGGAAGGCAAAATGCCGCAAAAAAGGGAATA
AGGGCGACACGGAAATGTTGAATACTCATACTCTTCCTTTTTCAATATTATTGAAGCATTTATCAGGGTT
ATTGTCTCATGAGCGGATACATATTTGAATGTATTTAGAAAAATAAACAAATAGGGGTTCCGCGCACATT
TCCCCGAAAAGTGCCACCTGAC
